>Addgene plasmid #238183 | pRCA918 - TFORF Empty Vector Puro-P2A-BFP (pRCA892 backbone) | addgene full sequence | sequence record 474463 | Addgene NGS Result
TTAATGTAGTCTTATGCAATACTCTTGTAGTCTTGCAACATGGTAACGATGAGTTAGCAACATGCCTTAC
AAGGAGAGAAAAAGCACCGTGCATGCCGATTGGTGGAAGTAAGGTGGTACGATCGTGCCTTATTAGGAAG
GCAACAGACGGGTCTGACATGGATTGGACGAACCACTGAATTGCCGCATTGCAGAGATATTGTATTTAAG
TGCCTAGCTCGATACATAAACGGGTCTCTCTGGTTAGACCAGATCTGAGCCTGGGAGCTCTCTGGCTAAC
TAGGGAACCCACTGCTTAAGCCTCAATAAAGCTTGCCTTGAGTGCTTCAAGTAGTGTGTGCCCGTCTGTT
GTGTGACTCTGGTAACTAGAGATCCCTCAGACCCTTTTAGTCAGTGTGGAAAATCTCTAGCAGTGGCGCC
CGAACAGGGACTTGAAAGCGAAAGGGAAACCAGAGGAGCTCTCTCGACGCAGGACTCGGCTTGCTGAAGC
GCGCACGGCAAGAGGCGAGGGGCGGCGACTGGTGAGTACGCCAAAAATTTTGACTAGCGGAGGCTAGAAG
GAGAGAGATGGGTGCGAGAGCGTCAGTATTAAGCGGGGGAGAATTAGATCGCGATGGGAAAAAATTCGGT
TAAGGCCAGGGGGAAAGAAAAAATATAAATTAAAACATATAGTATGGGCAAGCAGGGAGCTAGAACGATT
CGCAGTTAATCCTGGCCTGTTAGAAACATCAGAAGGCTGTAGACAAATACTGGGACAGCTACAACCATCC
CTTCAGACAGGATCAGAAGAACTTAGATCATTATATAATACAGTAGCAACCCTCTATTGTGTGCATCAAA
GGATAGAGATAAAAGACACCAAGGAAGCTTTAGACAAGATAGAGGAAGAGCAAAACAAAAGTAAGACCAC
CGCACAGCAAGCGGCCGCTGATCTTCAGACCTGGAGGAGGAGATATGAGGGACAATTGGAGAAGTGAATT
ATATAAATATAAAGTAGTAAAAATTGAACCATTAGGAGTAGCACCCACCAAGGCAAAGAGAAGAGTGGTG
CAGAGAGAAAAAAGAGCAGTGGGAATAGGAGCTTTGTTCCTTGGGTTCTTGGGAGCAGCAGGAAGCACTA
TGGGCGCAGCGTCAATGACGCTGACGGTACAGGCCAGACAATTATTGTCTGGTATAGTGCAGCAGCAGAA
CAATTTGCTGAGGGCTATTGAGGCGCAACAGCATCTGTTGCAACTCACAGTCTGGGGCATCAAGCAGCTC
CAGGCAAGAATCCTGGCTGTGGAAAGATACCTAAAGGATCAACAGCTCCTGGGGATTTGGGGTTGCTCTG
GAAAACTCATTTGCACCACTGCTGTGCCTTGGAATGCTAGTTGGAGTAATAAATCTCTGGAACAGATTTG
GAATCACACGACCTGGATGGAGTGGGACAGAGAAATTAACAATTACACAAGCTTAATACACTCCTTAATT
GAAGAATCGCAAAACCAGCAAGAAAAGAATGAACAAGAATTATTGGAATTAGATAAATGGGCAAGTTTGT
GGAATTGGTTTAACATAACAAATTGGCTGTGGTATATAAAATTATTCATAATGATAGTAGGAGGCTTGGT
AGGTTTAAGAATAGTTTTTGCTGTACTTTCTATAGTGAATAGAGTTAGGCAGGGATATTCACCATTATCG
TTTCAGACCCACCTCCCAACCCCGAGGGGACCCATGCATTGCATCTCAATTAGTCAGCAACCAGGTGTGG
AAAGTCCCCAGGCTCCCCAGCAGGCAGAAGTATGCAAAGCATGCGTCTCAATTAGTCAGCAACCATAGTC
CCGCCCCTAACTCCGCCCATCCCGCCCCTAACTCCGCCCAGTTCCGCCCATTCTCCGCCCCATGGCTGAC
TAATTTTTTTTATTTATGCAGAGGCCGAGGCCGCCTCGGCCTCTGAGCTATTCCAGAAGTAGTGAGGAGG
CTTTTTTGGAGGCCTAGGCTTTTGCAAAAAGCTTTCTAGAGGTACCACCGGAGCTTACCATGACCGAGTA
CAAGCCCACGGTGCGCCTCGCCACCCGCGACGACGTCCCCAGGGCCGTACGCACCCTCGCCGCCGCGTTC
GCCGACTACCCCGCCACGCGCCACACCGTCGATCCGGACCGCCACATCGAGCGGGTCACCGAGCTGCAAG
AACTCTTCCTCACGCGCGTCGGGCTCGACATCGGCAAGGTGTGGGTCGCGGACGACGGCGCCGCCGTGGC
GGTCTGGACCACGCCGGAGAGCGTCGAAGCGGGGGCGGTGTTCGCCGAGATCGGCCCGCGCATGGCCGAG
TTGAGCGGTTCCCGGCTGGCCGCGCAGCAACAGATGGAAGGCCTCCTGGCGCCGCACCGGCCCAAGGAGC
CCGCGTGGTTCCTGGCCACCGTCGGCGTCTCGCCCGACCACCAGGGCAAGGGTCTGGGCAGCGCCGTCGT
GCTCCCCGGAGTGGAGGCGGCCGAGCGCGCCGGGGTGCCCGCCTTCCTGGAGACCTCCGCGCCCCGCAAC
CTCCCCTTCTACGAGCGGCTCGGCTTCACCGTCACCGCCGACGTCGAGGTGCCCGAAGGACCGCGCACCT
GGTGCATGACCCGCAAGCCCGGTGCCAGTGGATCGGGAGCTACTAACTTCAGCCTGCTGAAGCAGGCTGG
AGACGTGGAGGAGAACCCTGGACCTGTGTCTAAGGGCGAAGAGCTGATTAAGGAGAACATGCACATGAAG
CTGTACATGGAGGGCACCGTGGACAACCATCACTTCAAGTGCACATCCGAGGGCGAAGGCAAGCCCTACG
AGGGCACCCAGACCATGAGAATCAAGGTGGTCGAGGGCGGCCCTCTCCCCTTCGCCTTCGACATCCTGGC
TACTAGCTTCCTCTACGGCAGCAAGACCTTCATCAACCACACCCAGGGCATCCCCGACTTCTTCAAGCAG
TCCTTCCCTGAGGGCTTCACATGGGAGAGAGTCACCACATACGAAGACGGGGGCGTGCTGACCGCTACCC
AGGACACCAGCCTCCAGGACGGCTGCCTCATCTACAACGTCAAGATCAGAGGGGTGAACTTCACATCCAA
CGGCCCTGTGATGCAGAAGAAAACACTCGGCTGGGAGGCCTTCACCGAGACGCTGTACCCCGCTGACGGC
GGCCTGGAAGGCAGAAACGACATGGCCCTGAAGCTCGTGGGCGGGAGCCATCTGATCGCAAACGCCAAGA
CCACATATAGATCCAAGAAACCCGCTAAGAACCTCAAGATGCCTGGCGTCTACTATGTGGACTACAGACT
GGAAAGAATCAAGGAGGCCAACAACGAGACCTACGTCGAGCAGCACGAGGTGGCAGTGGCCAGATACTGC
GACCTCCCTAGCAAACTGGGGCACAAGCTTAATTAGCGAATTCTAGATCTTGAGACAAATGGCAGTATTC
ATCCACAATTTTAAAAGAAAAGGGGGGATTGGGGGGTACAGTGCAGGGGAAAGAATAGTAGACATAATAG
CAACAGACATACAAACTAAAGAATTACAAAAACAAATTACAAAAATTCAAAATTTTCGGGTTTATTACAG
GGACAGCAGAGATCCACTTTGGCGCCGGCTCGAGGCCTGCAGGTGCAAAGATGGATAAAGTTTTAAACAG
AGAGGAATCTTTGCAGCTAATGGACCTTCTAGGTCTTGAAAGGAGTGGGAATTGGCTCCGGTGCCCGTCA
GTGGGCAGAGCGCACATCGCCCACAGTCCCCGAGAAGTTGGGGGGAGGGGTCGGCAATTGAACCGGTGCC
TAGAGAAGGTGGCGCGGGGTAAACTGGGAAAGTGATGTCGTGTACTGGCTCCGCCTTTTTCCCGAGGGTG
GGGGAGAACCGTATATAAGTGCAGTAGTCGCCGTGAACGTTCTTTTTCGCAACGGGTTTGCCGCCAGAAC
ACAGGTAAGTGCCGTGTGTGGTTCCCGCGGGCCTGGCCTCTTTACGGGTTATGGCCCTTGCGTGCCTTGA
ATTACTTCCACCTGGCTGCAGTACGTGATTCTTGATCCCGAGCTTCGGGTTGGAAGTGGGTGGGAGAGTT
CGAGGCCTTGCGCTTAAGGAGCCCCTTCGCCTCGTGCTTGAGTTGAGGCCTGGCCTGGGCGCTGGGGCCG
CCGCGTGCGAATCTGGTGGCACCTTCGCGCCTGTCTCGCTGCTTTCGATAAGTCTCTAGCCATTTAAAAT
TTTTGATGACCTGCTGCGACGCTTTTTTTCTGGCAAGATAGTCTTGTAAATGCGGGCCAAGATCTGCACA
CTGGTATTTCGGTTTTTGGGGCCGCGGGCGGCGACGGGGCCCGTGCGTCCCAGCGCACATGTTCGGCGAG
GCGGGGCCTGCGAGCGCGGCCACCGAGAATCGGACGGGGGTAGTCTCAAGCTGGCCGGCCTGCTCTGGTG
CCTGGCCTCGCGCCGCCGTGTATCGCCCCGCCCTGGGCGGCAAGGCTGGCCCGGTCGGCACCAGTTGCGT
GAGCGGAAAGATGGCCGCTTCCCGGCCCTGCTGCAGGGAGCTCAAAATGGAGGACGCGGCGCTCGGGAGA
GCGGGCGGGTGAGTCACCCACACAAAGGAAAAGGGCCTTTCCGTCCTCAGCCGTCGCTTCATGTGACTCC
ACGGAGTACCGGGCGCCGTCCAGGCACCTCGATTAGTTCTCGAGCTTTTGGAGTACGTCGTCTTTAGGTT
GGGGGGAGGGGTTTTATGCGATGGAGTTTCCCCACACTGAGTGGGTGGAGACTGAAGTTAGGCCAGCTTG
GCACTTGATGTAATTCTCCTTGGAATTTGCCCTTTTTGAGTTTGGATCTTGGTTCATTCTCAAGCCTCAG
ACAGTGGTTCAAAGTTTTTTTCTTCCATTTCAGGTGTCGTGAGGCTAGCACGCGTTAAGTCGACAATCAA
CCTCTGGATTACAAAATTTGTGAAAGATTGACTGGTATTCTTAACTATGTTGCTCCTTTTACGCTATGTG
GATACGCTGCTTTAATGCCTTTGTATCATGCTATTGCTTCCCGTATGGCTTTCATTTTCTCCTCCTTGTA
TAAATCCTGGTTGCTGTCTCTTTATGAGGAGTTGTGGCCCGTTGTCAGGCAACGTGGCGTGGTGTGCACT
GTGTTTGCTGACGCAACCCCCACTGGTTGGGGCATTGCCACCACCTGTCAGCTCCTTTCCGGGACTTTCG
CTTTCCCCCTCCCTATTGCCACGGCGGAACTCATCGCCGCCTGCCTTGCCCGCTGCTGGACAGGGGCTCG
GCTGTTGGGCACTGACAATTCCGTGGTGTTGTCGGGGAAATCATCGTCCTTTCCTTGGCTGCTCGCCTGT
GTTGCCACCTGGATTCTGCGCGGGACGTCCTTCTGCTACGTCCCTTCGGCCCTCAATCCAGCGGACCTTC
CTTCCCGCGGCCTGCTGCCGGCTCTGCGGCCTCTTCCGCGTCTTCGCCTTCGCCCTCAGACGAGTCGGAT
CTCCCTTTGGGCCGCCTCCCCGCGTCGACTTTAAGACCAATGACTTACAAGGCAGCTGTAGATCTTAGCC
ACTTTTTAAAAGAAAAGGGGGGACTGGAAGGGCTAATTCACTCCCAACGAAGACAAGATCTGCTTTTTGC
TTGTACTGGGTCTCTCTGGTTAGACCAGATCTGAGCCTGGGAGCTCTCTGGCTAACTAGGGAACCCACTG
CTTAAGCCTCAATAAAGCTTGCCTTGAGTGCTTCAAGTAGTGTGTGCCCGTCTGTTGTGTGACTCTGGTA
ACTAGAGATCCCTCAGACCCTTTTAGTCAGTGTGGAAAATCTCTAGCAGTACGTATAGTAGTTCATGTCA
TCTTATTATTCAGTATTTATAACTTGCAAAGAAATGAATATCAGAGAGTGAGAGGAACTTGTTTATTGCA
GCTTATAATGGTTACAAATAAAGCAATAGCATCACAAATTTCACAAATAAAGCATTTTTTTCACTGCATT
CTAGTTGTGGTTTGTCCAAACTCATCAATGTATCTTATCATGTCTGGCTCTAGCTATCCCGCCCCTAACT
CCGCCCATCCCGCCCCTAACTCCGCCCAGTTCCGCCCATTCTCCGCCCCATGGCTGACTAATTTTTTTTA
TTTATGCAGAGGCCGAGGCCGCCTCGGCCTCTGAGCTATTCCAGAAGTAGTGAGGAGGCTTTTTTGGAGG
CCTAGGGACGTACCCAATTCGCCCTATAGTGAGTCGTATTACGCGCGCTCACTGGCCGTCGTTTTACAAC
GTCGTGACTGGGAAAACCCTGGCGTTACCCAACTTAATCGCCTTGCAGCACATCCCCCTTTCGCCAGCTG
GCGTAATAGCGAAGAGGCCCGCACCGATCGCCCTTCCCAACAGTTGCGCAGCCTGAATGGCGAATGGG
[124 nt withheld, positions 6369-6492]
C
[91 nt withheld, positions 6494-6584]
A
[49 nt withheld, positions 6586-6634]
CCTTTGACGTTGGAGTCCACGTTCTTT
[37 nt withheld, positions 6662-6698]
ACCCTATCTCGGTCTATTCTTTTGATTTATAAGGGATTTTGCCGATTTCGGCCTATTGGTTAAAAAATGA
GCTGATTTAACAAAAATTTAACGCGAATTTTAACAAAATATTAACGCTTACAATTTAGGTGGCACTTTTC
GGGGAAATGTGCGCGGAACCCCTATTTGTTTATTTTTCTAAATACATTCAAATATGTATCCGCTCATGAG
ACAATAACCCTGATAAATGCTTCAATAATATTGAAAAAGGAAGAGTATGAGTATTCAACATTTCCGTGTC
GCCCTTATTCCCTTTTTTGCGGCATTTTGCCTTCCTGTTTTTGCTCACCCAGAAACGCTGGTGAAAGTAA
AAGATGCTGAAGATCAGTTGGGTGCACGAGTGGGTTACATCGAACTGGATCTCAACAGCGGTAAGATCCT
TGAGAGTTTTCGCCCCGAAGAACGTTTTCCAATGATGAGCACTTTTAAAGTTCTGCTATGTGGCGCGGTA
TTATCCCGTATTGACGCCGGGCAAGAGCAACTCGGTCGCCGCATACACTATTCTCAGAATGACTTGGTTG
AGTACTCACCAGTCACAGAAAAGCATCTTACGGATGGCATGACAGTAAGAGAATTATGCAGTGCTGCCAT
AACCATGAGTGATAACACTGCGGCCAACTTACTTCTGACAACGATCGGAGGACCGAAGGAGCTAACCGCT
TTTTTGCACAACATGGGGGATCATGTAACTCGCCTTGATCGTTGGGAACCGGAGCTGAATGAAGCCATAC
CAAACGACGAGCGTGACACCACGATGCCTGTAGCAATGGCAACAACGTTGCGCAAACTATTAACTGGCGA
ACTACTTACTCTAGCTTCCCGGCAACAATTAATAGACTGGATGGAGGCGGATAAAGTTGCAGGACCACTT
CTGCGCTCGGCCCTTCCGGCTGGCTGGTTTATTGCTGATAAATCTGGAGCCGGTGAGCGTGGGTCTCGCG
GTATCATTGCAGCACTGGGGCCAGATGGTAAGCCCTCCCGTATCGTAGTTATCTACACGACGGGGAGTCA
GGCAACTATGGATGAACGAAATAGACAGATCGCTGAGATAGGTGCCTCACTGATTAAGCATTGGTAACTG
TCAGACCAAGTTTACTCATATATACTTTAGATTGATTTAAAACTTCATTTTTAATTTAAAAGGATCTAGG
TGAAGATCCTTTTTGATAATCTCATGACCAAAATCCCTTAACGTGAGTTTTCGTTCCACTGAGCGTCAGA
CCCCGTAGAAAAGATCAAAGGATCTTCTTGAGATCCTTTTTTTCTGCGCGTAATCTGCTGCTTGCAAACA
AAAAAACCACCGCTACCAGCGGTGGTTTGTTTGCCGGATCAAGAGCTACCAACTCTTTTTCCGAAGGTAA
CTGGCTTCAGCAGAGCGCAGATACCAAATACTGTTCTTCTAGTGTAGCCGTAGTTAGGCCACCACTTCAA
GAACTCTGTAGCACCGCCTACATACCTCGCTCTGCTAATCCTGTTACCAGTGGCTGCTGCCAGTGGCGAT
AAGTCGTGTCTTACCGGGTTGGACTCAAGACGATAGTTACCGGATAAGGCGCAGCGGTCGGGCTGAACGG
GGGGTTCGTGCACACAGCCCAGCTTGGAGCGAACGACCTACACCGAACTGAGATACCTACAGCGTGAGCT
ATGAGAAAGCGCCACGCTTCCCGAAGGGAGAAAGGCGGACAGGTATCCGGTAAGCGGCAGGGTCGGAACA
GGAGAGCGCACGAGGGAGCTTCCAGGGGGAAACGCCTGGTATCTTTATAGTCCTGTCGGGTTTCGCCACC
TCTGACTTGAGCGTCGATTTTTGTGATGCTCGTCAGGGGGGCGGAGCCTATGGAAAAACGCCAGCAACGC
GGCCTTTTTACGGTTCCTGGCCTTTTGCTGGCCTTTTGCTCACATGTTCTTTCCTGCGTTATCCCCTGAT
TCTGTGGATAACCGTATTACCGCCTTTGAGTGAGCTGATACCGCTCGCCGCAGCCGAACGACCGAGCGCA
GCGAGTCAGTGAGCGAGGAAGCGGAAGAGCGCCCAATACGCAAACCGCCTCTCCCCGCGCGTTGGCCGAT
TCATTAATGCAGCTGGCACGACAGGTTTCCCGACTGGAAAGCGGGCAGTGAGCGCAACGCAATTAATGTG
AGTTAGCTCACTCATTAGGCACCCCAGGCTTTACACTTTATGCTTCCGGCTCGTATGTTGTGTGGAATTG
TGAGCGGATAACAATTTCACACAGGAAACAGCTATGACCATGATTACGCCAAGCGCGCAATTAACCCTCA
CTAAAGGGAACAAAAGCTGGAGCTGCAAGC
Features (pLannotate 1.2.2; 30 found; start..end, strand, type, name):
      5..231     +  promoter       RSV promoter: Rous sarcoma virus enhancer/promoter
    232..412     +  LTR            5' LTR (truncated): truncated 5' long terminal repeat (LTR) from HIV-1
    459..584     +  misc_feature   HIV-1 Ψ: packaging signal of human immunodeficiency virus type 1
    568..931     +  CDS            HIV-1 gag (fragment): gag protein from human immunodeficiency virus 1; gag
   1077..1310    +  misc_feature   RRE: The Rev response element (RRE) of HIV-1 allows for Rev-dependent mRNA export from the nucleus to the cytoplasm.
   1687..1713    +  CDS            Rev (fragment): human immunodeficiency virus 1 (HIV-1) Rev protein; rev; enhances nuclear export of unspliced and incompletely spliced viral mRNAs
   1720..1743    +  promoter       SV40 promoter (fragment): SV40 early promoter
   1744..1815    +  promoter       SV40 promoter (fragment): SV40 enhancer and early promoter
   1839..1974    +  rep_origin     SV40 ori: SV40 origin of replication
   2020..2616    +  CDS            PuroR (fragment): puromycin N-acetyltransferase; pac from Streptomyces; confers resistance to puromycin
   2686..3393    +  CDS            mTagBFP2: mTagBFP2 is a basic (constitutively fluorescent) blue fluorescent protein published in 2011, derived from Entacmaea quadricolor. It is reported to be a very rapidly-maturing monomer with very low acid sensitivity.
   3439..3556    +  misc_feature   cPPT/CTS: central polypurine tract and central termination sequence of HIV-1
   3621..3687    +  CDS            small t antigen (fragment): SV40 (simian virus 40) small t antigen
   3694..4872    +  promoter       EF-1α promoter: strong constitutive promoter for human elongation factor EF-1α
   4895..5483    +  misc_feature   WPRE: woodchuck hepatitis virus posttranscriptional regulatory element
   5534..5553    +  misc_feature   cPPT/CTS (fragment): central polypurine tract and central termination sequence of HIV-1
   5555..5788    +  LTR            3' LTR (ΔU3): self-inactivating 3' long terminal repeat (LTR) from HIV-1
   5866..5987    +  polyA_signal   SV40 poly(A) signal: SV40 polyadenylation signal
   6027..6162    +  rep_origin     SV40 ori: SV40 origin of replication
   6183..6201    -  promoter       T7 promoter: promoter for bacteriophage T7 RNA polymerase
   6209..6364    +  CDS            lacZα (fragment): LacZα fragment of β-galactosidase; lacZ fragment
   6369..6797    +  rep_origin     f1 ori (sequence partly withheld): f1 bacteriophage origin of replication; arrow indicates direction of (+) strand synthesis
   6850..6954    +  promoter       AmpR promoter: bla
   6955..7815    +  CDS            AmpR: β-lactamase; bla; confers resistance to ampicillin, carbenicillin, and related antibiotics
   7986..8574    +  rep_origin     ori: high-copy-number ColE1/pMB1/pBR322/pUC origin of replication
   8757..8849    +  CDS            lacI (fragment): lac repressor; lacI; The lac repressor binds to the lac operator to inhibit transcription in E. coli. This inhibition can be relieved by adding lactose or isopropyl-β-D-thiogalactopyranoside (IPTG).
   8862..8883    +  protein_bind   CAP binding site: CAP binding activates transcription in the presence of cAMP. E. coli catabolite activator protein
   8898..8928    +  promoter       lac promoter: promoter for the E. coli lac operon
   8936..8952    +  protein_bind   lac operator: The lac repressor binds to the lac operator to inhibit transcription in E. coli. This inhibition can be relieved by adding lactose or isopropyl-β-D-thiogalactopyranoside (IPTG). lac repressor encoded by lacI
   8997..9015    +  promoter       T3 promoter: promoter for bacteriophage T3 RNA polymerase
