[The description below was written by a language model from this plasmid's Addgene catalogue record and pLannotate feature annotations shown in this document.]
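Description:
pRCA918 is a roughly 9 kb third-generation-style, self-inactivating lentiviral empty vector built on the pRCA892 backbone and designed as the no-insert counterpart for a transcription factor ORF (TFORF) overexpression system. In bacteria it is maintained through a high-copy ColE1/pUC-type origin with ampicillin selection (AmpR under its own bla promoter). The plasmid backbone also carries an f1 origin, residual lac/lacZα elements, and flanking T3 and T7 promoters. The viral genome is transcribed from an RSV promoter fused to a truncated HIV-1 5' LTR. It contains the Ψ packaging signal with a gag fragment, the Rev response element for Rev-dependent nuclear export, a cPPT/CTS element, a WPRE to enhance transcript expression, and a ΔU3 3' LTR that inactivates LTR promoter activity after integration. An SV40 polyadenylation signal lies downstream of the 3' LTR.

Two expression units sit between the LTRs. The first uses the SV40 early promoter/enhancer to drive puromycin N-acetyltransferase followed by mTagBFP2. According to the construct name, a P2A self-cleaving peptide joins the two, although the feature table does not annotate it. Transduced mammalian cells can therefore be both selected with puromycin and tracked by blue fluorescence. The second unit is an EF-1α promoter positioned immediately upstream of the WPRE with no coding sequence annotated between them, consistent with this being the slot where ORFs would be placed in the insert-bearing versions. The cloning sites themselves are not stated in the record. The plasmid most plausibly serves as a backbone for cloning or as an empty-vector control in lentiviral transcription factor overexpression experiments, such as the fibroblast perturbation study with which it was deposited.
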