Addgene plasmid #238183: pRCA918 - TFORF Empty Vector Puro-P2A-BFP (pRCA892 backbone)
Purpose: (Empty Backbone) Lentiviral empty vector
Depositing lab: Thomas Norman. Depositing organization: Memorial Sloan-Kettering Cancer Center. Publication: Comprehensive transcription factor perturbations recapitulate fibroblast transcriptional states. Southard KM, Ardy RC, Tang A, O'Sullivan DD, Metzner E, Guruvayurappan K, Norman TM. Nat Genet. 2025 Aug 6. doi: 10.1038/s41588-025-02284-1. PubMed 40770575.
Backbone
  Vector backbone: pRCA892
  Vector type: Lentiviral
  Selectable markers: Puromycin
  Tag / fusion protein: TagBFP2 (C terminal on backbone)
Growth in bacteria
  Bacterial resistance: Ampicillin, 100 μg/mL
  Growth temperature: 30°C
  Growth strain: NEB Stable
  Copy number: Unknown
Gene/Insert
  Gene/Insert name: None
  Tag / fusion protein: TagBFP2 (C terminal on backbone)
Terms and licenses: Academic/Nonprofit Terms; Industry Terms: Not Available to Industry
Depositor comments: Please visit https://doi.org/10.1101/2024.07.31.606073 for bioRxiv preprint.
How to cite: pRCA918 - TFORF Empty Vector Puro-P2A-BFP (pRCA892 backbone) was a gift from Thomas Norman (Addgene plasmid # 238183 ; http://n2t.net/addgene:238183 ; RRID:Addgene_238183)
